Addgene plasmid #223167: pBK2047-AAV-2xSp1-2xNFkB-EFSNC-dSaCas9-KRAB-MECP2(APOE-gRNA2)
Purpose: 2nd gen. vector for expression of KRAB and truncated MECP2 with dSaCas9 and gRNA2 targeting human/mouse APOE
Depositing lab: Boris Kantor. Depositing organization: Duke University. Publication: All-in-one AAV-delivered epigenome-editing platform: proof-of-concept and therapeutic implications for neurodegenerative disorders. Kantor B, Odonovan B, Rittiner J, Hodgson D, Lindner N, Guerrero S, Dong W, Zhang A, Chiba-Falek O. bioRxiv [Preprint]. 2024 May 19:2023.04.14.536951. doi: 10.1101/2023.04.14.536951. PubMed 38798630.
Backbone
  Vector backbone: Unknown
  Vector type: Mammalian Expression, AAV, CRISPR
Growth in bacteria
  Bacterial resistance: Ampicillin, 100 μg/mL
  Growth temperature: 37°C
  Growth strain: NEB Stable
  Copy number: High Copy
Gene/Insert
  Gene/Insert name: KRAB-MECP2
  gRNA/shRNA sequence: Unspecified
  Species: H. sapiens (human)
  Mutation: Encodes aa 204-310 (MECP2)
  Entrez Gene: MECP2 (a.k.a. AUTSX3, MRX16, MRX79, MRXS13, MRXSL, PPMX, RS, RTS, RTT)
  Promoter: EF1a
  Tag / fusion protein: 3xFLAG (N terminal on backbone)
  Cloning method: Unknown
Terms and licenses: Academic/Nonprofit Terms; Industry Terms: Not Available to Industry
Depositor comments: Targets human and mouse ApoE. Please visit https://doi.org/10.1101/2023.04.14.536951 for bioRxiv preprint.
How to cite: pBK2047-AAV-2xSp1-2xNFkB-EFSNC-dSaCas9-KRAB-MECP2(APOE-gRNA2) was a gift from Boris Kantor (Addgene plasmid # 223167 ; http://n2t.net/addgene:223167 ; RRID:Addgene_223167)
