[The description below was written by a language model from this plasmid's Addgene catalogue record and pLannotate feature annotations shown in this document.]
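Description:
pBK2047-AAV-2xSp1-2xNFkB-EFSNC-dSaCas9-KRAB-MECP2(APOE-gRNA2) is an all-in-one AAV transfer plasmid for CRISPR-based epigenetic repression of APOE in mammalian cells. The parental backbone is not recorded. The 7.6 kb sequence carries a high-copy ColE1/pUC-type origin, an ampicillin resistance gene with its own promoter, an f1 origin, and small remnants of pBR322 bom and rop. Two AAV2 inverted terminal repeats flank the payload, allowing everything between them to be packaged into recombinant AAV particles. The use of a recombination-deficient bacterial strain fits with the instability typical of ITR-containing plasmids.

Between the ITRs, an EF-1α core (short) promoter drives a single fusion protein. The construct name indicates that two Sp1 and two NF-κB binding sites were added upstream of this promoter, presumably to boost expression, although these sites are not annotated in the feature table. The fusion starts with an N-terminal 3xFLAG tag, followed by Staphylococcus aureus Cas9, described in the record as the nuclease-dead dSaCas9 form. It continues with a bipartite nucleoplasmin nuclear localization signal, the KRAB repression domain from ZNF10, and a truncated human MECP2 fragment (amino acids 204–310), and it ends at a compact synthetic polyadenylation signal. Downstream, a human U6 RNA polymerase III promoter expresses a guide RNA with the Sa scaffold. The spacer, "gRNA2", is stated to target both human and mouse APOE, but its sequence is not specified.

The small SaCas9 ortholog, short promoter, truncated MECP2 and minimal poly(A) keep the cassette within AAV packaging capacity. The depositor describes it as a second-generation vector, and the associated work concerns AAV-delivered epigenome editing with therapeutic implications for neurodegenerative disorders.
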