Features (pLannotate 1.2.2; 18 found; start..end, strand, type, name):
    176..241     +  CDS            3xFLAG: three tandem FLAG® epitope tags, followed by an enterokinase cleavage site
    320..3475    +  CDS            cas9: CAS9_STAAU - Experimental evidence at protein level: Swiss-Prot protein existence level 1. CRISPR (clustered regularly interspaced short palindromic repeat) is an adaptive immune system that provides protection against mobile genetic elements (viruses, transposable elements and conjugative plasmids). CRISPR clusters contain spacers, sequences complementary to antecedent mobile elements, and target invading nucleic acids. CRISPR clusters are transcribed and processed into CRISPR RNA (crRNA). In type II CRISPR systems correct processing of pre-crRNA requires a trans- encoded small RNA (tracrRNA)
   3476..3523    +  CDS            nucleoplasmin NLS: bipartite nuclear localization signal from nucleoplasmin
   3569..3754    +  CDS            KRAB: Krüppel-associated box (KRAB) transcriptional repression domain from the human zinc finger protein ZNF10 (Margolin et al., 1994)
   3752..4099    +  CDS            MECP2 (fragment): MECP2_HUMAN - Experimental evidence at protein level: Swiss-Prot protein existence level 1. Chromosomal protein that binds to methylated DNA. It can bind specifically to a single methyl-CpG pair. It is not influenced by sequences flanking the methyl-CpGs. Mediates transcriptional repression through interaction with histone deacetylase and the corepressor SIN3A. Binds both 5-methylcytosine (5mC) and 5-hydroxymethylcytosine (5hmC)- containing DNA, with a preference for 5-methylcytosine (5mC). From Homo sapiens (Human).
   4148..4196    +  polyA_signal   poly(A) signal: synthetic polyadenylation signal
   4208..4448    +  promoter       U6 promoter: RNA polymerase III promoter for human U6 snRNA
   4478..4553    +  misc_RNA       Sa gRNA scaffold: guide RNA scaffold for the Staphylococcus aureus CRISPR/Cas9 system
   4567..4707    +  repeat_region  AAV2 ITR: inverted terminal repeat of adeno-associated virus serotype 2 inverted
   4712..4763    -  misc_feature   bom (fragment): basis of mobility region from pBR322
   4782..5237    +  rep_origin     f1 ori (sequence partly withheld): f1 bacteriophage origin of replication; arrow indicates direction of (+) strand synthesis
   5238..5287    -  misc_feature   bom (fragment): basis of mobility region from pBR322
   5389..5424    -  CDS            rop (fragment): Rop protein, which maintains plasmids at low copy number; rop
   5519..5623    +  promoter       AmpR promoter: bla
   5624..6484    +  CDS            AmpR: β-lactamase; bla; confers resistance to ampicillin, carbenicillin, and related antibiotics
   6655..7243    +  rep_origin     ori: high-copy-number ColE1/pMB1/pBR322/pUC origin of replication
   7305..7445    -  repeat_region  AAV2 ITR: inverted terminal repeat of adeno-associated virus serotype 2 inverted
   7527..159     +  promoter       EF-1α core promoter (across the origin): core promoter for human elongation factor EF-1α
>Addgene plasmid #223167 | pBK2047-AAV-2xSp1-2xNFkB-EFSNC-dSaCas9-KRAB-MECP2(APOE-gRNA2) | addgene full sequence | sequence record 442870 | Addgene NGS Result
AATTGATCCGGTGCCTAGAGAAGGTGGCGCGGGGTAAACTGGGAAAGTGATGTCGTGTACTGGCTCCGCC
TTTTTCCCGAGGGTGGGGGAGAACCGTATATAAGTGCAGTAGTCGCCGTGAACGTTCTTTTTCGCAACGG
GTTTGCCGCCAGAACACAGGACCGGTGCCACCATGGACTACAAAGACCATGACGGTGATTATAAAGATCA
TGACATAGATTACAAGGATGACGATGACAAGGGTGGATCGCCAAAGAAAAAGAGGAAAGTCGCCCCAAAG
AAGAAGCGGAAGGTCGGTATCCACGGAGTCCCAGCAGCCAAGCGGAACTACATCCTGGGCCTGGCCATCG
GCATCACCAGCGTGGGCTACGGCATCATCGACTACGAGACACGGGACGTGATCGATGCCGGCGTGCGGCT
GTTCAAAGAGGCCAACGTGGAAAACAACGAGGGCAGGCGGAGCAAGAGAGGCGCCAGAAGGCTGAAGCGG
CGGAGGCGGCATAGAATCCAGAGAGTGAAGAAGCTGCTGTTCGACTACAACCTGCTGACCGACCACAGCG
AGCTGAGCGGCATCAACCCCTACGAGGCCAGAGTGAAGGGCCTGAGCCAGAAGCTGAGCGAGGAAGAGTT
CTCTGCCGCCCTGCTGCACCTGGCCAAGAGAAGAGGCGTGCACAACGTGAACGAGGTGGAAGAGGACACC
GGCAACGAGCTGTCCACCAAAGAGCAGATCAGCCGGAACAGCAAGGCCCTGGAAGAGAAATACGTGGCCG
AACTGCAGCTGGAACGGCTGAAGAAAGACGGCGAAGTGCGGGGCAGCATCAACAGATTCAAGACCAGCGA
CTACGTGAAAGAAGCCAAACAGCTGCTGAAGGTGCAGAAGGCCTACCACCAGCTGGACCAGAGCTTCATC
GACACCTACATCGACCTGCTGGAAACCCGGCGGACCTACTATGAGGGACCTGGCGAGGGCAGCCCCTTCG
GCTGGAAGGACATCAAAGAATGGTACGAGATGCTGATGGGCCACTGCACCTACTTCCCCGAGGAACTGCG
GAGCGTGAAGTACGCCTACAACGCCGACCTGTACAACGCCCTGAACGACCTGAACAATCTCGTGATCACC
AGGGACGAGAACGAGAAGCTGGAATATTACGAGAAGTTCCAGATCATCGAGAACGTGTTCAAGCAGAAGA
AGAAGCCCACCCTGAAGCAGATCGCCAAAGAAATCCTCGTGAACGAAGAGGATATTAAGGGCTACAGAGT
GACCAGCACCGGCAAGCCCGAGTTCACCAACCTGAAGGTGTACCACGACATCAAGGACATTACCGCCCGG
AAAGAGATTATTGAGAACGCCGAGCTGCTGGATCAGATTGCCAAGATCCTGACCATCTACCAGAGCAGCG
AGGACATCCAGGAAGAACTGACCAATCTGAACTCCGAGCTGACCCAGGAAGAGATCGAGCAGATCTCTAA
TCTGAAGGGCTATACCGGCACCCACAACCTGAGCCTGAAGGCCATCAACCTGATCCTGGACGAGCTGTGG
CACACCAACGACAACCAGATCGCTATCTTCAACCGGCTGAAGCTGGTGCCCAAGAAGGTGGACCTGTCCC
AGCAGAAAGAGATCCCCACCACCCTGGTGGACGACTTCATCCTGAGCCCCGTCGTGAAGAGAAGCTTCAT
CCAGAGCATCAAAGTGATCAACGCCATCATCAAGAAGTACGGCCTGCCCAACGACATCATTATCGAGCTG
GCCCGCGAGAAGAACTCCAAGGACGCCCAGAAAATGATCAACGAGATGCAGAAGCGGAACCGGCAGACCA
ACGAGCGGATCGAGGAAATCATCCGGACCACCGGCAAAGAGAACGCCAAGTACCTGATCGAGAAGATCAA
GCTGCACGACATGCAGGAAGGCAAGTGCCTGTACAGCCTGGAAGCCATCCCTCTGGAAGATCTGCTGAAC
AACCCCTTCAACTATGAGGTGGACCACATCATCCCCAGAAGCGTGTCCTTCGACAACAGCTTCAACAACA
AGGTGCTCGTGAAGCAGGAAGAAGCCAGCAAGAAGGGCAACCGGACCCCATTCCAGTACCTGAGCAGCAG
CGACAGCAAGATCAGCTACGAAACCTTCAAGAAGCACATCCTGAATCTGGCCAAGGGCAAGGGCAGAATC
AGCAAGACCAAGAAAGAGTATCTGCTGGAAGAACGGGACATCAACAGGTTCTCCGTGCAGAAAGACTTCA
TCAACCGGAACCTGGTGGATACCAGATACGCCACCAGAGGCCTGATGAACCTGCTGCGGAGCTACTTCAG
AGTGAACAACCTGGACGTGAAAGTGAAGTCCATCAATGGCGGCTTCACCAGCTTTCTGCGGCGGAAGTGG
AAGTTTAAGAAAGAGCGGAACAAGGGGTACAAGCACCACGCCGAGGACGCCCTGATCATTGCCAACGCCG
ATTTCATCTTCAAAGAGTGGAAGAAACTGGACAAGGCCAAAAAAGTGATGGAAAACCAGATGTTCGAGGA
AAAGCAGGCCGAGAGCATGCCCGAGATCGAAACCGAGCAGGAGTACAAAGAGATCTTCATCACCCCCCAC
CAGATCAAGCACATTAAGGACTTCAAGGACTACAAGTACAGCCACCGGGTGGACAAGAAGCCTAATAGAG
AGCTGATTAACGACACCCTGTACTCCACCCGGAAGGACGACAAGGGCAACACCCTGATCGTGAACAATCT
GAACGGCCTGTACGACAAGGACAATGACAAGCTGAAAAAGCTGATCAACAAGAGCCCCGAAAAGCTGCTG
ATGTACCACCACGACCCCCAGACCTACCAGAAACTGAAGCTGATTATGGAACAGTACGGCGACGAGAAGA
ATCCCCTGTACAAGTACTACGAGGAAACCGGGAACTACCTGACCAAGTACTCCAAAAAGGACAACGGCCC
CGTGATCAAGAAGATTAAGTATTACGGCAACAAACTGAACGCCCATCTGGACATCACCGACGACTACCCC
AACAGCAGAAACAAGGTCGTGAAGCTGTCCCTGAAGCCCTACAGATTCGACGTGTACCTGGACAATGGCG
TGTACAAGTTCGTGACCGTGAAGAATCTGGATGTGATCAAAAAAGAAAACTACTACGAAGTGAATAGCAA
GTGCTATGAGGAAGCTAAGAAGCTGAAGAAGATCAGCAACCAGGCCGAGTTTATCGCCTCCTTCTACAAC
AACGATCTGATCAAGATCAACGGCGAGCTGTATAGAGTGATCGGCGTGAACAACGACCTGCTGAACCGGA
TCGAAGTGAACATGATCGACATCACCTACCGCGAGTACCTGGAAAACATGAACGACAAGAGGCCCCCCAG
GATCATTAAGACAATCGCCTCCAAGACCCAGAGCATTAAGAAGTACAGCACAGACATTCTGGGCAACCTG
TATGAAGTGAAATCTAAGAAGCACCCTCAGATCATCAAAAAGGGCAAAAGGCCGGCGGCCACGAAAAAGG
CCGGCCAGGCAAAAAAGAAAAAGGGATCCGGTGGAGGAAGTGGCGGGTCAGGGTCGGGTGGCACTAGTCG
GACACTGGTGACCTTCAAGGATGTATTTGTGGACTTCACCAGGGAGGAGTGGAAGCTGCTGGACACTGCT
CAGCAGATCGTGTACAGAAATGTGATGCTGGAGAACTATAAGAACCTGGTTTCCTTGGGTTATCAGCTTA
CTAAGCCAGATGTGATCCTCCGGTTGGAGAAGGGAGAAGAGCCCTCGGGAGGTGGTTCGGGAGGTGGTTC
GGAGGGTGTGCAGGTGAAAAGGGTCCTGGAGAAAAGTCCTGGGAAGCTCCTTGTCAAGATGCCTTTTCAA
ACTTCGCCAGGGGGCAAGGCTGAGGGGGGTGGGGCCACCACATCCACCCAGGTCATGGTGATCAAACGCC
CCGGCAGGAAGCGAAAAGCTGAGGCCGACCCTCAGGCCATTCCCAAGAAACGGGGCCGAAAGCCGGGGAG
TGTGGTGGCAGCCGCTGCCGCCGAGGCCAAAAAGAAAGCCGTGAAGGAGTCTTCTATCCGATCTGTGCAG
GAGACAGTACTCCCCATCAAGAAGCGCAAGACCCGGGAGGCTAGCGGAGGTGGTTCGCCAAAGAAGAAAC
GGAAGGTGGGATCCTGAAATAAAAGATCTTTGTTTTCATTAGATCTGTGTGTTGGTTTTTTGTGTGCGGC
CGGTACCGAGGGCCTATTTCCCATGATTCCTTCATATTTGCATATACGATACAAGGCTGTTAGAGAGATA
ATTGGAATTAATTTGACTGTAAACACAAAGATATTAGTACAAAATACGTGACGTAGAAAGTAATAATTTC
TTGGGTAGTTTGCAGTTTTAAAATTATGTTTTAAAATGGACTATCATATGCTTACCGTAACTTGAAAGTA
TTTCGATTTCTTGGCTTTATATATCTTGTGGAAAGGACGAAACACCGTAGCTCTTCCCTCCCAAGGTGTT
TTAGTACTCTGGAAACAGAATCTACTAAAACAAGGCAAAATGCCGTGTTTATCTCGTCAACTTGTTGGCG
AGATTTTTGCGGCCGCAGGAACCCCTAGTGATGGAGTTGGCCACTCCCTCTCTGCGCGCTCGCTCGCTCA
CTGAGGCCGGGCGACCAAAGGTCGCCCGACGCCCGGGCTTTGCCCGGGCGGCCTCAGTGAGCGAGCGAGC
GCGCAGCTGCCTGCAGGGGCGCCTGATGCGGTATTTTCTCCTTACGCATCTGTGCGGTATTTCACACCGC
ATA
[95 nt withheld, positions 4764-4858]
T
[46 nt withheld, positions 4860-4905]
C
[141 nt withheld, positions 4907-5047]
CCTTTGACGTTGGAGTCCACGTTCTTT
[37 nt withheld, positions 5075-5111]
ACTCTATCTCGGGCTATTCTTTTGATTTATAAGGGATTTTGCCGATTTCGGTCTATTGGTTAAAAAATGA
GCTGATTTAACAAAAATTTAACGCGAATTTTAACAAAATATTAACGTTTACAATTTTATGGTGCACTCTC
AGTACAATCTGCTCTGATGCCGCATAGTTAAGCCAGCCCCGACACCCGCCAACACCCGCTGACGCGCCCT
GACGGGCTTGTCTGCTCCCGGCATCCGCTTACAGACAAGCTGTGACCGTCTCCGGGAGCTGCATGTGTCA
GAGGTTTTCACCGTCATCACCGAAACGCGCGAGACGAAAGGGCCTCGTGATACGCCTATTTTTATAGGTT
AATGTCATGATAATAATGGTTTCTTAGACGTCAGGTGGCACTTTTCGGGGAAATGTGCGCGGAACCCCTA
TTTGTTTATTTTTCTAAATACATTCAAATATGTATCCGCTCATGAGACAATAACCCTGATAAATGCTTCA
ATAATATTGAAAAAGGAAGAGTATGAGTATTCAACATTTCCGTGTCGCCCTTATTCCCTTTTTTGCGGCA
TTTTGCCTTCCTGTTTTTGCTCACCCAGAAACGCTGGTGAAAGTAAAAGATGCTGAAGATCAGTTGGGTG
CACGAGTGGGTTACATCGAACTGGATCTCAACAGCGGTAAGATCCTTGAGAGTTTTCGCCCCGAAGAACG
TTTTCCAATGATGAGCACTTTTAAAGTTCTGCTATGTGGCGCGGTATTATCCCGTATTGACGCCGGGCAA
GAGCAACTCGGTCGCCGCATACACTATTCTCAGAATGACTTGGTTGAGTACTCACCAGTCACAGAAAAGC
ATCTTACGGATGGCATGACAGTAAGAGAATTATGCAGTGCTGCCATAACCATGAGTGATAACACTGCGGC
CAACTTACTTCTGACAACGATCGGAGGACCGAAGGAGCTAACCGCTTTTTTGCACAACATGGGGGATCAT
GTAACTCGCCTTGATCGTTGGGAACCGGAGCTGAATGAAGCCATACCAAACGACGAGCGTGACACCACGA
TGCCTGTAGCAATGGCAACAACGTTGCGCAAACTATTAACTGGCGAACTACTTACTCTAGCTTCCCGGCA
ACAATTAATAGACTGGATGGAGGCGGATAAAGTTGCAGGACCACTTCTGCGCTCGGCCCTTCCGGCTGGC
TGGTTTATTGCTGATAAATCTGGAGCCGGTGAGCGTGGAAGCCGCGGTATCATTGCAGCACTGGGGCCAG
ATGGTAAGCCCTCCCGTATCGTAGTTATCTACACGACGGGGAGTCAGGCAACTATGGATGAACGAAATAG
ACAGATCGCTGAGATAGGTGCCTCACTGATTAAGCATTGGTAACTGTCAGACCAAGTTTACTCATATATA
CTTTAGATTGATTTAAAACTTCATTTTTAATTTAAAAGGATCTAGGTGAAGATCCTTTTTGATAATCTCA
TGACCAAAATCCCTTAACGTGAGTTTTCGTTCCACTGAGCGTCAGACCCCGTAGAAAAGATCAAAGGATC
TTCTTGAGATCCTTTTTTTCTGCGCGTAATCTGCTGCTTGCAAACAAAAAAACCACCGCTACCAGCGGTG
GTTTGTTTGCCGGATCAAGAGCTACCAACTCTTTTTCCGAAGGTAACTGGCTTCAGCAGAGCGCAGATAC
CAAATACTGTTCTTCTAGTGTAGCCGTAGTTAGGCCACCACTTCAAGAACTCTGTAGCACCGCCTACATA
CCTCGCTCTGCTAATCCTGTTACCAGTGGCTGCTGCCAGTGGCGATAAGTCGTGTCTTACCGGGTTGGAC
TCAAGACGATAGTTACCGGATAAGGCGCAGCGGTCGGGCTGAACGGGGGGTTCGTGCACACAGCCCAGCT
TGGAGCGAACGACCTACACCGAACTGAGATACCTACAGCGTGAGCTATGAGAAAGCGCCACGCTTCCCGA
AGGGAGAAAGGCGGACAGGTATCCGGTAAGCGGCAGGGTCGGAACAGGAGAGCGCACGAGGGAGCTTCCA
GGGGGAAACGCCTGGTATCTTTATAGTCCTGTCGGGTTTCGCCACCTCTGACTTGAGCGTCGATTTTTGT
GATGCTCGTCAGGGGGGCGGAGCCTATGGAAAAACGCCAGCAACGCGGCCTTTTTACGGTTCCTGGCCTT
TTGCTGGCCTTTTGCTCACATGTCCTGCAGGCAGCTGCGCGCTCGCTCGCTCACTGAGGCCGCCCGGGCA
AAGCCCGGGCGTCGGGCGACCTTTGGTCGCCCGGCCTCAGTGAGCGAGCGAGCGCGCAGAGAGGGAGTGG
CCAACTCCATCACTAGGGGTTCCTACGCGTGGGCGGGACGTTAACGGGGGCGGAACGTTAACGGGCGTAG
GGGACTTTCCGTTAACGCGGGGACTTTCCGTCGACGGGCAGAGCGCACATCGCCCACAGTCCCCGAGAAG
TTGGGGGGAGGGGTCGGC
